Addgene plasmid #160087: pTXB1-TP4
Purpose: Bacterial expression of Tn5-APEX2 fusion protein with linker (GGGGS)4
Depositing lab: Pier Pandolfi. Depositing organization: Beth Israel Deaconess Medical Center. Publication: Dual DNA and protein tagging of open chromatin unveils dynamics of epigenomic landscapes in leukemia. Lee JD, Paulo JA, Posey RR, Mugoni V, Kong NR, Cheloni G, Lee YR, Slack FJ, Tenen DG, Clohessy JG, Gygi SP, Pandolfi PP. Nat Methods. 2021 Mar;18(3):293-302. doi: 10.1038/s41592-021-01077-8. Epub 2021 Mar 1. PubMed 33649590.
Backbone
  Vector backbone: pTXB1
  Backbone manufacturer: New England Biolabs
  Backbone size w/o insert (bp): 6706
  Total vector size (bp): 8913
  Modifications to backbone: None
  Vector type: Bacterial Expression
Growth in bacteria
  Bacterial resistance: Ampicillin, 100 μg/mL
  Growth temperature: 37°C
  Growth strain: DH5alpha
  Growth instructions: Growth at 37°C before IPTG induction. After IPTG addition, grow at 30°C. The Rosetta2 E. coli strain is used for protein expression.
  Copy number: High Copy
Gene/Insert
  Gene/Insert name: Tn5 transposase/APEX2 peroxidase fusion protein
  Species: Synthetic
  Insert size (bp): 2235
  Tag / fusion protein: FLAG (C terminal on insert); Mxe intein - Chitin-binding domain (C terminal on insert)
  Cloning method: Unknown
  Sequencing primers: 5′ T7 promoter primer; 3′ GATTGCCATGCCGGTCAAGG
Resource information
  A portion of this plasmid was derived from a plasmid made by: pTXB1-Tn5 (Addgene #60240) and pTRC-APEX2 (Addgene #72558)
Terms and licenses: Academic/Nonprofit Terms; Industry Terms: Not Available to Industry
How to cite: pTXB1-TP4 was a gift from Pier Pandolfi (Addgene plasmid # 160087 ; http://n2t.net/addgene:160087 ; RRID:Addgene_160087)
