[The description below was written by a language model from this plasmid's Addgene catalogue record and pLannotate feature annotations shown in this document.]
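Description:
pTXB1-TP4 is a bacterial expression plasmid built on the pTXB1 intein-fusion backbone, designed to produce a recombinant Tn5 transposase–APEX2 peroxidase fusion protein in E. coli. It replicates from a ColE1/pMB1-type origin and is listed as high copy, although the feature table also annotates a rop gene and a bom fragment carried over from pBR322-type ancestry, together with non-functional tetracycline-resistance fragments. Selection is by ampicillin through the bla gene, and an M13 phage origin is also present.

The expression cassette is driven by a T7 promoter with an adjacent lac operator and a T7 gene 10 ribosome binding site, while a plasmid-borne lacI gene supplies repressor, so transcription is IPTG-inducible in hosts that provide T7 RNA polymerase. Five tandem rrnB T1 terminators sit upstream of the promoter, presumably insulating the cassette from read-through transcription, and a T7 terminator closes it. The open reading frame encodes Tn5 transposase followed by APEX2, the engineered soybean ascorbate peroxidase used for proximity labelling; the two are joined by a flexible (GGGGS)4 linker according to the catalogue entry, which corresponds to the short unannotated gap between the two coding features. A FLAG epitope follows APEX2, and then the Mxe GyrA intein and chitin-binding domain from the backbone. This arrangement allows capture of the fusion on chitin resin and thiol-induced intein cleavage to release the FLAG-tagged Tn5-APEX2 protein without the affinity domain.

The insert was derived from earlier pTXB1-Tn5 and APEX2 plasmids. The associated publication concerns dual DNA and protein tagging of open chromatin, consistent with using the purified enzyme to combine transposase-based tagging of accessible DNA with peroxidase-based labelling of nearby proteins.
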