Features (pLannotate 1.2.2; 27 found; start..end, strand, type, name):
      1..78      -  promoter       lacI promoter: lacI
     86..179     -  CDS            TcR (fragment): tetracycline efflux protein; tet; confers resistance to tetracycline
    231..317     +  terminator     rrnB T1 terminator: Escherichia coli rrnB; transcription terminator T1 from the E. coli rrnB gene
    414..500     +  terminator     rrnB T1 terminator: Escherichia coli rrnB; transcription terminator T1 from the E. coli rrnB gene
    597..683     +  terminator     rrnB T1 terminator: Escherichia coli rrnB; transcription terminator T1 from the E. coli rrnB gene
    780..866     +  terminator     rrnB T1 terminator: Escherichia coli rrnB; transcription terminator T1 from the E. coli rrnB gene
    963..1049    +  terminator     rrnB T1 terminator: Escherichia coli rrnB; transcription terminator T1 from the E. coli rrnB gene
   1184..1202    +  promoter       T7 promoter: promoter for bacteriophage T7 RNA polymerase
   1203..1227    +  protein_bind   lac operator: The lac repressor binds to the lac operator to inhibit transcription in E. coli. This inhibition can be relieved by adding lactose or isopropyl-β-D-thiogalactopyranoside (IPTG). lac repressor encoded by lacI
   1246..1263    +  RBS            RBS (fragment): efficient ribosome binding site from bacteriophage T7 gene 10 (Olins and Rangwala, 1989)
   1271..2698    +  CDS            Tn5 transposase: transposase from the bacterial Tn5 transposon (Reznikoff, 1993)
   2759..3505    +  CDS            APEX2: soybean ascorbate peroxidase, engineered to serve as a monomeric tag for electron microscopy and live-cell proteomics (Lam et al., 2015) more active than the original APEX due to the A134P mutation
   3505..3529    +  CDS            3xFLAG (fragment): three tandem FLAG® epitope tags
   3530..4123    +  CDS            Mxe GyrA intein: modified GyrA intein (Southworth et al., 1999); Mycobacterium xenopi gyrA; N-terminal cleavage of this intein can be induced by thiols.
   4154..4309    +  CDS            CBD: chitin binding domain from chitinase A1 (Watanabe et al., 1994); Bacillus circulans chiA
   4331..4380    +  CDS            SET1 (fragment): solubility-enhancement tag derived from T7 phage gene 10B
   4388..4435    +  terminator     T7 terminator: transcription terminator for bacteriophage T7 RNA polymerase
   4495..4599    +  promoter       AmpR promoter: bla
   4600..5460    +  CDS            AmpR: β-lactamase; bla; confers resistance to ampicillin, carbenicillin, and related antibiotics
   5502..6015    -  rep_origin     M13 ori (sequence partly withheld): M13 bacteriophage origin of replication; arrow indicates direction of (+) strand synthesis
   6126..6714    +  rep_origin     ori: high-copy-number ColE1/pMB1/pBR322/pUC origin of replication
   6891..6981    -  misc_feature   bom (fragment): basis of mobility region from pBR322
   7083..7274    -  CDS            rop: Rop protein, which maintains plasmids at low copy number; rop
   7315..7425    +  CDS            mbeC (fragment): MBEC_ECOLX - Experimental evidence at protein level: Swiss-Prot protein existence level 1. Required for efficient mobilization of ColE1 plasmid and is thus essential to promote the specific transfer of the plasmid during conjugation. Probably functions by inducing DNA bending, helping the MbeA relaxase to melt the DNA around the nic site and cleave the phosphodiester bond. Binds specifically double-stranded DNA (dsDNA) containing the ColE1 oriT but does not recognize the inverted repeat (IR). From Escherichia coli.
   7460..7782    -  CDS            TcR (fragment): tetracycline efflux protein; tet; confers resistance to tetracycline
   7797..7818    -  protein_bind   CAP binding site: CAP binding activates transcription in the presence of cAMP. E. coli catabolite activator protein
   7831..8913    -  CDS            lacI: lac repressor; lacI; The lac repressor binds to the lac operator to inhibit transcription in E. coli. This inhibition can be relieved by adding lactose or isopropyl-β-D-thiogalactopyranoside (IPTG).
>Addgene plasmid #160087 | pTXB1-TP4 | addgene full sequence | sequence record 313735 | Addgene NGS Result
ATTCACCACCCTGAATTGACTCTCTTCCGGGCGCTATCATGCCATACCGCGAAAGGTTTTGCGCCATTCG
ATGGTGTCCGGGATCTCGACGCTCTCCCTTATGCGACTCCTGCATTAGGAAGCAGCCCAGTAGTAGGTTG
AGGCCGTTGAGCACCGCCGCCGCAAGGAATGGTGCATGCCGGCATGCCGCCCTTTCGTCTTCAAGAATTA
ATTCCCAATTCCCCAGGCATCAAATAAAACGAAAGGCTCAGTCGAAAGACTGGGCCTTTCGTTTTATCTG
TTGTTTGTCGGTGAACGCTCTCCTGAGTAGGACAAATCCGCCGGGAGCGGATTTGAACGTTGCGAAGCAA
CGGCCCGGAGGGTGGCGGGCAGGACGCCCGCCATAAACTGCCAGGAATTAATTCCCCAGGCATCAAATAA
AACGAAAGGCTCAGTCGAAAGACTGGGCCTTTCGTTTTATCTGTTGTTTGTCGGTGAACGCTCTCCTGAG
TAGGACAAATCCGCCGGGAGCGGATTTGAACGTTGCGAAGCAACGGCCCGGAGGGTGGCGGGCAGGACGC
CCGCCATAAACTGCCAGGAATTAATTCCCCAGGCATCAAATAAAACGAAAGGCTCAGTCGAAAGACTGGG
CCTTTCGTTTTATCTGTTGTTTGTCGGTGAACGCTCTCCTGAGTAGGACAAATCCGCCGGGAGCGGATTT
GAACGTTGCGAAGCAACGGCCCGGAGGGTGGCGGGCAGGACGCCCGCCATAAACTGCCAGGAATTAATTC
CCCAGGCATCAAATAAAACGAAAGGCTCAGTCGAAAGACTGGGCCTTTCGTTTTATCTGTTGTTTGTCGG
TGAACGCTCTCCTGAGTAGGACAAATCCGCCGGGAGCGGATTTGAACGTTGCGAAGCAACGGCCCGGAGG
GTGGCGGGCAGGACGCCCGCCATAAACTGCCAGGAATTAATTCCCCAGGCATCAAATAAAACGAAAGGCT
CAGTCGAAAGACTGGGCCTTTCGTTTTATCTGTTGTTTGTCGGTGAACGCTCTCCTGAGTAGGACAAATC
CGCCGGGAGCGGATTTGAACGTTGCGAAGCAACGGCCCGGAGGGTGGCGGGCAGGACGCCCGCCATAAAC
TGCCAGGAATTGGGGATCGGAATTAATTCCCGGTTTAAACCGGGGATCTCGATCCCGCGAAATTAATACG
ACTCACTATAGGGGAATTGTGAGCGGATAACAATTCCCCTCTAGAAATAATTTTGTTAACTTTAAGAAGG
AGATATACATATGATTACCAGTGCACTGCATCGTGCGGCGGATTGGGCGAAAAGCGTGTTTTCTAGTGCT
GCGCTGGGTGATCCGCGTCGTACCGCGCGTCTGGTGAATGTTGCGGCGCAACTGGCCAAATATAGCGGCA
AAAGCATTACCATTAGCAGCGAAGGCAGCAAAGCCATGCAGGAAGGCGCGTATCGTTTTATTCGTAATCC
GAACGTGAGCGCGGAAGCGATTCGTAAAGCGGGTGCCATGCAGACCGTGAAACTGGCCCAGGAATTTCCG
GAACTGCTGGCAATTGAAGATACCACCTCTCTGAGCTATCGTCATCAGGTGGCGGAAGAACTGGGCAAAC
TGGGTAGCATTCAGGATAAAAGCCGTGGTTGGTGGGTGCATAGCGTGCTGCTGCTGGAAGCGACCACCTT
TCGTACCGTGGGCCTGCTGCATCAAGAATGGTGGATGCGTCCGGATGATCCGGCGGATGCGGATGAAAAA
GAAAGCGGCAAATGGCTGGCCGCTGCTGCAACTTCGCGTCTGAGAATGGGCAGCATGATGAGCAACGTGA
TTGCGGTGTGCGATCGTGAAGCGGATATTCATGCGTATCTGCAAGATAAACTGGCCCATAACGAACGTTT
TGTGGTGCGTAGCAAACATCCGCGTAAAGATGTGGAAAGCGGCCTGTATCTGTATGATCACCTGAAAAAC
CAGCCGGAACTGGGCGGCTATCAGATTAGCATTCCGCAGAAAGGCGTGGTGGATAAACGTGGCAAACGTA
AAAACCGTCCGGCGCGTAAAGCGAGCCTGAGCCTGCGTAGCGGCCGTATTACCCTGAAACAGGGCAACAT
TACCCTGAACGCGGTGCTGGCCGAAGAAATTAATCCGCCGAAAGGCGAAACCCCGCTGAAATGGCTGCTG
CTGACCAGCGAGCCGGTGGAAAGTCTGGCCCAAGCGCTGCGTGTGATTGATATTTATACCCATCGTTGGC
GCATTGAAGAATTTCACAAAGCGTGGAAAACGGGTGCGGGTGCGGAACGTCAGCGTATGGAAGAACCGGA
TAACCTGGAACGTATGGTGAGCATTCTGAGCTTTGTGGCGGTGCGTCTGCTGCAACTGCGTGAATCTTTT
ACTCCGCCGCAAGCACTGCGTGCGCAGGGCCTGCTGAAAGAAGCGGAACACGTTGAAAGCCAGAGCGCGG
AAACCGTGCTGACCCCGGATGAATGCCAACTGCTGGGCTATCTGGATAAAGGCAAACGCAAACGCAAAGA
AAAAGCGGGCAGCCTGCAATGGGCGTATATGGCGATTGCGCGTCTGGGCGGCTTTATGGATAGCAAACGT
ACCGGCATTGCGAGCTGGGGTGCGCTGTGGGAAGGTTGGGAAGCGCTGCAAAGCAAACTGGATGGCTTTC
TGGCCGCGAAAGACCTGATGGCGCAGGGCATTAAAATCGGCGGAGGTGGTTCTGGCGGTGGAGGTTCAGG
CGGTGGTGGAAGTGGCGGAGGTGGTTCAGGAAAGTCTTACCCAACTGTGAGTGCTGATTACCAGGACGCC
GTTGAGAAGGCGAAGAAGAAGCTCAGAGGCTTCATCGCTGAGAAGAGATGCGCTCCTCTAATGCTCCGTT
TGGCATTCCACTCTGCTGGAACCTTTGACAAGGGCACGAAGACCGGTGGACCCTTCGGAACCATCAAGCA
CCCTGCCGAACTGGCTCACAGCGCTAACAACGGTCTTGACATCGCTGTTAGGCTTTTGGAGCCACTCAAG
GCGGAGTTCCCTATTTTGAGCTACGCCGATTTCTACCAGTTGGCTGGCGTTGTTGCCGTTGAGGTCACGG
GTGGACCTAAGGTTCCATTCCACCCTGGAAGAGAGGACAAGCCTGAGCCACCACCAGAGGGTCGCTTGCC
CGATCCCACTAAGGGTTCTGACCATTTGAGAGATGTGTTTGGCAAAGCTATGGGGCTTACTGACCAAGAT
ATCGTTGCTCTATCTGGGGGTCACACTATTGGAGCTGCACACAAGGAGCGTTCTGGATTTGAGGGTCCCT
GGACCTCTAATCCTCTTATTTTCGACAACTCATACTTCACGGAGTTGTTGAGTGGTGAGAAGGAAGGTCT
CCTTCAGCTACCTTCTGACAAGGCTCTTTTGTCTGACCCTGTATTCCGCCCTCTCGTTGACAAATATGCA
GCGGACGAAGATGCCTTCTTTGCTGATTACGCTGAGGCTCACCAAAAGCTTTCCGAGCTTGGGTTTGCTG
ATGCCGATTACAAGGATGACGACGATAAGTGCATCACGGGAGATGCACTAGTTGCCCTACCCGAGGGCGA
GTCGGTACGCATCGCCGACATCGTGCCGGGTGCGCGGCCCAACAGTGACAACGCCATCGACCTGAAAGTC
CTTGACCGGCATGGCAATCCCGTGCTCGCCGACCGGCTGTTCCACTCCGGCGAGCATCCGGTGTACACGG
TGCGTACGGTCGAAGGTCTGCGTGTGACGGGCACCGCGAACCACCCGTTGTTGTGTTTGGTCGACGTCGC
CGGGGTGCCGACCCTGCTGTGGAAGCTGATCGACGAAATCAAGCCGGGCGATTACGCGGTGATTCAACGC
AGCGCATTCAGCGTCGACTGTGCAGGTTTTGCCCGCGGGAAACCCGAATTTGCGCCCACAACCTACACAG
TCGGCGTCCCTGGACTGGTGCGTTTCTTGGAAGCACACCACCGAGACCCGGACGCCCAAGCTATCGCCGA
CGAGCTGACCGACGGGCGGTTCTACTACGCGAAAGTCGCCAGTGTCACCGACGCCGGCGTGCAGCCGGTG
TATAGCCTTCGTGTCGACACGGCAGACCACGCGTTTATCACGAACGGGTTCGTCAGCCACGCTACTGGCC
TCACCGGTCTGAACTCAGGCCTCACGACAAATCCTGGTGTATCCGCTTGGCAGGTCAACACAGCTTATAC
TGCGGGACAATTGGTCACATATAACGGCAAGACGTATAAATGTTTGCAGCCCCACACCTCCTTGGCAGGA
TGGGAACCATCCAACGTTCCTGCCTTGTGGCAGCTTCAATGACTGCAGGAAGGGGATCCGGCTGCTAACA
AAGCCCGAAAGGAAGCTGAGTTGGCTGCTGCCACCGCTGAGCAATAACTAGCATAACCCCTTGGGGCCTC
TAAACGGGTCTTGAGGGGTTTTTTGCTGAAAGGAGGAACTATATCCGGATAACTACGTCAGGTGGCACTT
TTCGGGGAAATGTGCGCGGAACCCCTATTTGTTTATTTTTCTAAATACATTCAAATATGTATCCGCTCAT
GAGACAATAACCCTGATAAATGCTTCAATAATATTGAAAAAGGAAGAGTATGAGTATTCAACATTTCCGT
GTCGCCCTTATTCCCTTTTTTGCGGCATTTTGCCTTCCTGTTTTTGCTCACCCAGAAACGCTGGTGAAAG
TAAAAGATGCTGAAGATCAGTTGGGTGCACGAGTGGGTTACATCGAACTGGATCTCAACAGCGGTAAGAT
CCTTGAGAGTTTTCGCCCCGAAGAACGTTTCCCAATGATGAGCACTTTTAAAGTTCTGCTATGTGGCGCG
GTATTATCCCGTGTTGACGCCGGGCAAGAGCAACTCGGTCGCCGCATACACTATTCTCAGAATGACTTGG
TTGAGTACTCACCAGTCACAGAAAAGCATCTTACGGATGGCATGACAGTAAGAGAATTATGCAGTGCTGC
CATAACCATGAGTGATAACACTGCGGCCAACTTACTTCTGACAACGATCGGAGGACCGAAGGAGCTAACC
GCTTTTTTGCACAACATGGGGGATCATGTAACTCGCCTTGATCGTTGGGAACCGGAGCTGAATGAAGCCA
TACCAAACGACGAGCGTGACACCACGATGCCTGTAGCAATGGCAACAACGTTGCGCAAACTATTAACTGG
CGAACTACTTACTCTAGCTTCCCGGCAACAATTAATAGACTGGATGGAGGCGGATAAAGTTGCAGGACCA
CTTCTGCGCTCGGCCCTTCCGGCTGGCTGGTTTATTGCTGATAAATCTGGAGCCGGTGAGCGTGGGTCTC
GCGGTATCATTGCAGCACTGGGGCCAGATGGTAAGCCCTCCCGTATCGTAGTTATCTACACGACGGGGAG
TCAGGCAACTATGGATGAACGAAATAGACAGATCGCTGAGATAGGTGCCTCACTGATTAAGCATTGGTAA
CTGTCAGACCAAGTTTACTCATATATACTTTAGATTGATT
[38 nt withheld, positions 5501-5538]
A
[37 nt withheld, positions 5540-5576]
ATTTTGTTAAAATTCGCGTTAAATTTTTGTTAAATCAGCTCATTTTTTAACCAATAGGCCGAAATCGGCA
AAATCCCTTATAAATCAAAAGAATAGCCCGAGATAGGGT
[37 nt withheld, positions 5686-5722]
AAAGAACGTGGACTCCAACGTCAAAGG
[141 nt withheld, positions 5750-5890]
G
[114 nt withheld, positions 5892-6005]
TAGGGCGCGTAAAAGGATCTAGGTGAAGATCCTTTTTGATAATCTCATGACCAAAATCCCTTAACGTGAG
TTTTCGTTCCACTGAGCGTCAGACCCCGTAGAAAAGATCAAAGGATCTTCTTGAGATCCTTTTTTTCTGC
GCGTAATCTGCTGCTTGCAAACAAAAAAACCACCGCTACCAGCGGTGGTTTGTTTGCCGGATCAAGAGCT
ACCAACTCTTTTTCCGAAGGTAACTGGCTTCAGCAGAGCGCAGATACCAAATACTGTCCTTCTAGTGTAG
CCGTAGTTAGGCCACCACTTCAAGAACTCTGTAGCACCGCCTACATACCTCGCTCTGCTAATCCTGTTAC
CAGTGGCTGCTGCCAGTGGCGATAAGTCGTGTCTTACCGGGTTGGACTCAAGACGATAGTTACCGGATAA
GGCGCAGCGGTCGGGCTGAACGGGGGGTTCGTGCACACAGCCCAGCTTGGAGCGAACGACCTACACCGAA
CTGAGATACCTACAGCGTGAGCTATGAGAAAGCGCCACGCTTCCCGAAGGGAGAAAGGCGGACAGGTATC
CGGTAAGCGGCAGGGTCGGAACAGGAGAGCGCACGAGGGAGCTTCCAGGGGGAAACGCCTGGTATCTTTA
TAGTCCTGTCGGGTTTCGCCACCTCTGACTTGAGCGTCGATTTTTGTGATGCTCGTCAGGGGGGCGGAGC
CTATGGAAAAACGCCAGCAACGCGGCCTTTTTACGGTTCCTGGCCTTTTGCTGGCCTTTTGCTCACATGT
TCTTTCCTGCGTTATCCCCTGATTCTGTGGATAACCGTATTACCGCCTTTGAGTGAGCTGATACCGCTCG
CCGCAGCCGAACGACCGAGCGCAGCGAGTCAGTGAGCGAGGAAGCTATGGTGCACTCTCAGTACAATCTG
CTCTGATGCCGCATAGTTAAGCCAGTATACACTCCGCTATCGCTACGTGACTGGGTCATGGCTGCGCCCC
GACACCCGCCAACACCCGCTGACGCGCCCTGACGGGCTTGTCTGCTCCCGGCATCCGCTTACAGACAAGC
TGTGACCGTCTCCGGGAGCTGCATGTGTCAGAGGTTTTCACCGTCATCACCGAAACGCGCGAGGCAGCTG
CGGTAAAGCTCATCAGCGTGGTCGTGCAGCGATTCACAGATGTCTGCCTGTTCATCCGCGTCCAGCTCGT
TGAGTTTCTCCAGAAGCGTTAATGTCTGGCTTCTGATAAAGCGGGCCATGTTAAGGGCGGTTTTTTCCTG
TTTGGTCACTGATGCCTCCGTGTAAGGGGGATTTCTGTTCATGGGGGTAATGATACCGATGAAACGAGAG
AGGATGCTCACGATACGGGTTACTGATGATGAACATGCCCGGTTACTGGAACGTTGTGAGGGTAAACAAC
TGGCGGTATGGATGCGGCGGGACCAGAGAAAAATCACTCAGGGTCAATGCCAGCCGAACGCCAGCAAGAC
GTAGCCCAGCGCGTCGGCCGCCATGCCGGCGATAATGGCCTGCTTCTCGCCGAAACGTTTGGTGGCGGGA
CCAGTGACGAAGGCTTGAGCGAGGGCGTGCAAGATTCCGAATACCGCAAGCGACAGGCCGATCATCGTCG
CGCTCCAGCGAAAGCGGTCCTCGCCGAAAATGACCCAGAGCGCTGCCGGCACCTGTCCTACGAGTTGCAT
GATAAAGAAGACAGTCATAAGTGCGGCGACGATAGTCATGCCCCGCGCCCACCGGAAGGAGCTGACTGGG
TTGAAGGCTCTCAAGGGCATCGGTCGAGATCCCGGTGCCTAATGAGTGAGCTAACTTACATTAATTGCGT
TGCGCTCACTGCCCGCTTTCCAGTCGGGAAACCTGTCGTGCCAGCTGCATTAATGAATCGGCCAACGCGC
GGGGAGAGGCGGTTTGCGTATTGGGCGCCAGGGTGGTTTTTCTTTTCACCAGTGAGACGGGCAACAGCTG
ATTGCCCTTCACCGCCTGGCCCTGAGAGAGTTGCAGCAAGCGGTCCACGCTGGTTTGCCCCAGCAGGCGA
AAATCCTGTTTGATGGTGGTTAACGGCGGGATATAACATGAGCTGTCTTCGGTATCGTCGTATCCCACTA
CCGAGATATCCGCACCAACGCGCAGCCCGGACTCGGTAATGGCGCGCATTGCGCCCAGCGCCATCTGATC
GTTGGCAACCAGCATCGCAGTGGGAACGATGCCCTCATTCAGCATTTGCATGGTTTGTTGAAAACCGGAC
ATGGCACTCCAGTCGCCTTCCCGTTCCGCTATCGGCTGAATTTGATTGCGAGTGAGATATTTATGCCAGC
CAGCCAGACGCAGACGCGCCGAGACAGAACTTAATGGGCCCGCTAACAGCGCGATTTGCTGGTGACCCAA
TGCGACCAGATGCTCCACGCCCAGTCGCGTACCGTCTTCATGGGAGAAAATAATACTGTTGATGGGTGTC
TGGTCAGAGACATCAAGAAATAACGCCGGAACATTAGTGCAGGCAGCTTCCACAGCAATGGCATCCTGGT
CATCCAGCGGATAGTTAATGATCAGCCCACTGACGCGTTGCGCGAGAAGATTGTGCACCGCCGCTTTACA
GGCTTCGACGCCGCTTCGTTCTACCATCGACACCACCACGCTGGCACCCAGTTGATCGGCGCGAGATTTA
ATCGCCGCGACAATTTGCGACGGCGCGTGCAGGGCCAGACTGGAGGTGGCAACGCCAATCAGCAACGACT
GTTTGCCCGCCAGTTGTTGTGCCACGCGGTTGGGAATGTAATTCAGCTCCGCCATCGCCGCTTCCACTTT
TTCCCGCGTTTTCGCAGAAACGTGGCTGGCCTGGTTCACCACGCGGGAAACGGTCTGATAAGAGACACCG
GCATACTCTGCGACATCGTATAACGTTACTGGTTTCAC
